>Addgene plasmid #58006 | mTagRFP-T-C-Src-7 | depositor partial sequence | sequence record 89156 | insert sequence
GACGTCAGATCCGCTAGCGCTACCGGACTCAGATCTCGAGCTCAAGCTTCGAATTCATGGGGAGCAGCAA
GAGCAAGCCCAAGGACCCCAGCCAGCGCCGGCGCAGCCTGGAGCCACCCGACAGCACCCACCACGGGGGA
TTCCCAGCCTCGCAGACCCCCAACAAGACAGCAGCCCCCGACACGCACCGCACCCCCAGCCGCTCCTTTG
GGACCGTGGCCACCGAGCCCAAGCTCTTCGGGGGCTTCAACACTTCTGACACCGTCACGTCGCCGCAGCG
TGCCGGGGCACTGGCTGGCGGCGTCACCACTTTCGTGGCTCTCTATGACTACGAGTCCCGGACTGAAACG
GACTTGTCCTTCAAGAAAGGAGAACGCCTGCAGATTGTCAACAACACGGAAGGTGACTGGTGGCTGGCTC
ATTCCCTCACTACAGGACAGACGGGCTACATCCCCAGTAACTATGTCGCGCCCTCAGACTCCATCCAGGC
TGAAGAGTGGTACTTTGGGAAGATCACTCGTCGGGAGTCCGAGCGGCTGCTGCTCAACCCCGAAAACCCC
CGGGGAACCTTCTTGGTCCGGGAGAGCGAGACGACAAAAGGTGCCTATTGCCTCTCCGTTTCTGACTTTG
ACAACGCCAAGGGGCTCAATGTGAAGCACTACAAGATCCGCAAGCTGGACAGCGGCGGCTTCTACATCAC
CTCACGCACACAGTTCAGCAGCCTGCAGCAGCTGGTGGCCTACTACTCCAAACATGCTGATGGCTTGTGC
CACCGCCTGACCAACGTCTGCCCCACGTCCAAGCCCCAGACCCAGGGACTCGCCAAGGACGCGTGGGAAA
TCCCCCGGGAGTCGCTGCGGCTGGAGGTGAAGCTGGGGCAGGGCTGCTTTGGAGAGGTCTGGATGGGGAC
CTGGAACGGCACCACCAGAGTGGCCATAAAGACTCTGAAGCCCGGCACCATGTCCCCGGAGGCCTTCCTG
CAGGAAGCCCAAGTGATGAAGAAGCTCCGGCATGAGAAGCTGGTTCAGCTGTACGCAGTGGTGTCGGAAG
AGCCCATCTACATCGTCACTGAGTACATGAGCAAGGGGAGCCTCCTGGATTTCCTGAAGGGAGAGATGGG
CAAGTACCTGCGGCTGCCACAGCTCGTCGATATGGCTGCTCAGATTGCATCCGGCATGGCCTATGTGGAG
AGGATGAACTACGTGCACCGAGACCTGCGGGCGGCCAACATCCTGGTGGGGGAGAACCTGGTGTGCAAGG
TGGCTGACTTTGGGCTGGCACGCCTCATCGAGGACAACGAGTACACAGCACGGCAAGGTGCCAAGTTCCC
CATCAAGTGGACAGCCCCCGAGGCAGCCCTCTATGGCCGGTTCACCATCAAGTCGGATGTCTGGTCCTTC
GGCATCCTGCTGACTGAGCTGACCACCAAGGGCCGGGTGCCATACCCAGGGATGGTCAACAGGGAGGTGC
TGGACCAGGTGGAGAGGGGCTACCGCATGCCCTGCCCGCCCGAGTGCCCCGAGTCGCTGCATGACCTCAT
GTGCCAGTGCTGGCGGAAGGACCCTGAGGAGCGGCCCACTTTTGAGTACCTGCAGGCCTTCCTGGAGGAC
TACTTCACCTCGACAGAGCCCCAGTACCAGCCTGGAGAGAACCTACGGGATCCACCGGTCGCCACCATGG
TGTCTAAGGGCGAAGAGCTGATTAAGGAGAACATGCACATGAAGCTGTACATGGAGGGCACCGTGAACAA
CCACCACTTCAAGTGCACATCCGAGGGCGAAGGCAAGCCCTACGAGGGCACCCAGACCATGAGAATCAAG
GTGGTCGAGGGCGGCCCTCTCCCCTTCGCCTTCGACATCCTGGCTACCAGCTTCATGTACGGCAGCAGAA
CCTTCATCAACCACACCCAGGGCATCCCCGATTTCTTTAAGCAGTCCTTCCCTGAGGGCTTCACATGGGA
GAGAGTCACCACATACGAAGACGGGGGCGTGCTGACCGCTACCCAGGACACCAGCCTCCAGGACGGCTGC
CTCATCTACAACGTCAAGATCAGAGGGGTGAACTTCCCATCCAACGGCCCTGTGATGCAGAAGAAAACAC
TCGGCTGGGAGGCCAACACCGAGATGCTGTACCCCGCTGACGGCGGCCTGGAAGGCAGAACCGACATGGC
CCTGAAGCTCGTGGGCGGGGGCCACCTGATCTGCAACTTCAAGACCACATACAGATCCAAGAAACCCGCT
AAGAACCTCAAGATGCCCGGCGTCTACTATGTGGACCACAGACTGGAAAGAATCAAGGAGGCCGACAAAG
AGACCTACGTCGAGCAGCACGAGGTGGCTGTGGCCAGATACTGCGACCTCCCTAGCAAACTGGGGCACAA
ACTTAATGGCATGGACGAGCTGTACAAGTAAGCGGCCGCGACTCTAGATCATAATCAGCCATACCACAT
