>Addgene plasmid #58006 | mTagRFP-T-C-Src-7 | addgene partial sequence | sequence record 132329 | Mombaerts-mRFPup 5'-GTGGCCGTTCACGGAGCCCTCCATG-3'
TTATCAGCTCTTCGCCCTTAGACACCATGGTGGCGACCGGTGGATCCCGTAGGTTCTCTCCAGGCTGGTA
CTGGGGCTCTGTCGAGGTGAAGTAGTCCTCCAGGAAGGCCTGCAGGTACTCAAAAGTGGGCCGCTCCTCA
GGGTCCTTCCGCCAGCACTGGCACATGAGGTCATGCAGCGACTCGGGGCACTCGGGCGGGCAGGGCATGC
GGTAGCCCCTCTCCACCTGGTCCAGCACCTCCCTGTTGACCATCCCTGGGTATGGCACCCGGCCCTTGGT
GGTCAGCTCAGTCAGCAGGATGCCGAAGGACCAGACATCCGACTTGATGGTGAACCGGCCATAGAGGGCT
GCCTCGGGGGCTGTCCACTTGATGGGGAACTTGGCACCTTGCCGTGCTGTGTACTCGTTGTCCTCGATGA
GGCGTGCCAGCCCAAAGTCAGCCACCTTGCACACCAGGTTCTCCCCCACCAGGATGTTGGCCGCCCGCAG
GTCTCGGTGCACGTAGTTCATCCTCTCCACATAGGCCATGCCGGATGCAATCTGAGCAGCCATATCGACG
AGCTGTGGCAGCCGCAGGTACTTGCCCATCTCTCCCTTCAGGAAATCCAGGAGGCTCCCCTTGCTCATGT
ACTCAGTGACGATGTAGATGGGCTCTTCCGACACCACTGCGTACAGCTGAACCAGCTTCTCATGCCGGAG
CTTCTTCATCACTTGGGCTTCCTGCAGGAAGGCCTCCGGGGACATGGTGCCGGGCTTCAGAGTCTTTATG
GCCACTCTGGTGGTGCCGTTCCAGGTCCCCATCCAGACCTCTCCAAAGCAGCCCTGCCCC
