[The description below was written by a language model from this plasmid's Addgene catalogue record.]
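Description:
mTagRFP-T-C-Src-7 is a mammalian expression plasmid that produces chicken (Gallus gallus) c-Src fused to the red fluorescent protein mTagRFP-T. It is built on an mTagRFP fluorescent-protein backbone of about 4.75 kb excluding the insert. The plasmid is maintained in E. coli at high copy number under kanamycin selection. It also carries a neomycin resistance marker, so transfected mammalian cells can be selected with G418, for example to derive stable lines. The record does not name the bacterial origin of replication, and no feature table is available to confirm the detailed layout of the vector.

Expression of the fusion is driven by the CMV promoter, a strong constitutive promoter in most mammalian cell types. The listed 3′ sequencing primer indicates an SV40 polyadenylation signal downstream of the coding region. The record does not say whether the fluorescent protein sits at the N- or C-terminus of Src. It also does not explain the "7" in the name, which may denote a linker length but is not defined, and the cloning method is listed as unknown.

c-Src is a non-receptor tyrosine kinase that associates with cellular membranes, and the stated purpose of the construct is as a fluorescent localization marker for membranes and vesicles. The fluorophore has an excitation peak at 555 nm and an emission peak at 584 nm, placing it in the orange-red channel. This makes it suitable for live-cell or fixed-cell fluorescence microscopy and for pairing with green or cyan markers in multicolour imaging of Src distribution and membrane or vesicle dynamics.
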