Addgene plasmid #58006: mTagRFP-T-C-Src-7
Purpose: Localization: Membrane/Vesicles, Excitation: 555, Emission: 584
Depositing lab: Michael Davidson. Depositing organization: Florida State University, Tallahassee.
Backbone
  Vector backbone: mTagRFP
  Backbone size w/o insert (bp): 4750
  Vector type: Mammalian Expression
  Selectable markers: Neomycin (select with G418)
Growth in bacteria
  Bacterial resistance: Kanamycin, 50 μg/mL
  Growth temperature: 37°C
  Growth strain: DH5alpha
  Copy number: High Copy
Gene/Insert
  Gene/Insert name: C-Src (alt name: XM_001232484.1)
  Species: G. gallus (chicken)
  Promoter: CMV
  Tag / fusion protein: mTagRFP
  Cloning method: Unknown
  Sequencing primers: 5′ CMV-F; 3′ SV40pA-R
Terms and licenses: Academic/Nonprofit Terms; Industry Terms
Depositor comments: . Excitation = 555; Emission = 584
How to cite: mTagRFP-T-C-Src-7 was a gift from Michael Davidson (Addgene plasmid # 58006 ; http://n2t.net/addgene:58006 ; RRID:Addgene_58006)
